>Addgene plasmid #91480 | pHH0103_GRB2-1/2 | addgene full sequence | sequence record 192372 | Addgene NGS Result
ACATTAACCTATAAAAATAGGCGTATCACGAGGCCCTTTCGTCTTCAAGAATTCCCGACACCATCGAATG
GTGCAAAACCTTTCGCGGTATGGCATGATAGCGCCCGGAAGAGAGTCAATTCAGGGTGGTGAATGTGAAA
CCAGTAACGTTATACGATGTCGCAGAGTATGCCGGTGTCTCTTATCAGACCGTTTCCCGCGTGGTGAACC
AGGCCAGCCACGTTTCTGCGAAAACGCGGGAAAAAGTGGAAGCGGCGATGGCGGAGCTGAATTACATTCC
CAACCGCGTGGCACAACAACTGGCGGGCAAACAGTCGTTGCTGATTGGCGTTGCCACCTCCAGTCTGGCC
CTGCACGCGCCGTCGCAAATTGTCGCGGCGATTAAATCTCGCGCCGATCAACTGGGTGCCAGCGTGGTGG
TGTCGATGGTAGAACGAAGCGGCGTCGAAGCCTGTAAAGCGGCGGTGCACAATCTTCTCGCGCAACGCGT
CAGTGGGCTGATCATTAACTATCCGCTGGATGACCAGGATGCCATTGCTGTGGAAGCTGCCTGCACTAAT
GTTCCGGCGTTATTTCTTGATGTCTCTGACCAGACACCCATCAACAGTATTATTTTCTCCCATGAAGACG
GTACGCGACTGGGCGTGGAGCATCTGGTCGCATTGGGTCACCAGCAAATCGCGCTGTTAGCGGGCCCATT
AAGTTCTGTCTCGGCGCGTCTGCGTCTGGCTGGCTGGCATAAATATCTCACTCGCAATCAAATTCAGCCG
ATAGCGGAACGGGAAGGCGACTGGAGTGCCATGTCCGGTTTTCAACAAACCATGCAAATGCTGAATGAGG
GCATCGTTCCCACTGCGATGCTGGTTGCCAACGATCAGATGGCGCTGGGCGCAATGCGCGCCATTACCGA
GTCCGGGCTGCGCGTTGGTGCGGATATCTCGGTAGTGGGATACGACGATACCGAAGACAGCTCATGTTAT
ATCCCGCCGTTAACCACCATCAAACAGGATTTTCGCCTGCTGGGGCAAACCAGCGTGGACCGCTTGCTGC
AACTCTCTCAGGGCCAGGCGGTGAAGGGCAATCAGCTGTTGCCCGTCTCACTGGTGAAAAGAAAAACCAC
CCTGGCGCCCAATACGCAAACCGCCTCTCCCCGCGCGTTGGCCGATTCATTAATGCAGCTGGCACGACAG
GTTTCCCGACTGGAAAGCGGGCAGTGAGCGCAACGCAATTAATGTAAGTTAGCTCACTCATTAGGCACAA
TTCTCATGTTTGACAGCTTATCATCGACTGCACGGTGCACCAATGCTTCTGGCGTCAGGCAGCCATCGGA
AGCTGTGGTATGGCTGTGCAGGTCGTAAATCACTGCATAATTCGTGTCGCTCAAGGCGCACTCCCGTTCT
GGATAATGTTTTTTGCGCCGACATCATAACGGTTCTGGCAAATATTCTGAAATGAGCTGTTGACAATTAA
TCATCGGCTCGTATAATGTGTGGAATTGTGAGCGGATAACAATTTCACACAGGAAACAGCCAGTCCGTTT
AGGTGTTTTCACGAGCACTTCACCAACAAGGACCATAGATTATGAAAATCGAAGAACACCATCACCATCA
CCATTCCAGCGGTAAGCTTATGTCCCCTATACTAGGTTATTGGAAAATTAAGGGCCTTGTGCAACCCACT
CGACTTCTTTTGGAATATCTTGAAGAAAAATATGAAGAGCATTTGTATGAGCGCGATGAAGGTGATAAAT
GGCGAAACAAAAAGTTTGAATTGGGTTTGGAGTTTCCCAATCTTCCTTATTATATTGATGGTGATGTTAA
ATTAACACAGTCTATGGCCATCATACGTTATATAGCTGACAAGCACAACATGTTGGGTGGTTGTCCAAAA
GAGCGTGCAGAGATTTCAATGCTTGAAGGAGCGGTTTTGGATATTAGATACGGTGTTTCGAGAATTGCAT
ATAGTAAAGACTTTGAAACTCTCAAAGTTGATTTTCTTAGCAAGCTACCTGAAATGCTGAAAATGTTCGA
AGATCGTTTATGTCATAAAACATATTTAAATGGTGATCATGTAACCCATCCTGACTTCATGTTGTATGAC
GCTCTTGATGTTGTTTTATACATGGACCCAATGTGCCTGGATGCGTTCCCAAAATTAGTTTGTTTTAAAA
AACGTATTGAAGCTATCCCACAAATTGATAAGTACTTGAAATCCAGCAAGTATATAGCATGGCCTTTGCA
GGGCTGGCAAGCCACGTTTGGTGGTGGCGACCATCCTCCAAAATCGGATCTGGAAGTTCTGTTCCAGGGG
CCCCTGTCCAGCGGTCTGGTTCCGCGTGGTTCCGGTACCGCGGCCCAGCCGGCCATGGCCCAGGGCGCGC
TGATGGAAGCCATTGCCAAATATGATTTCAAAGCCACCGCCGATGATGAACTGTCTTTCAAACGTGGTGA
TATTCTGAAAGTCCTGAACGAAGAATGCGATCAGAACTGGTACAAAGCCGAACTGAACGGTAAAGATGGT
TTCATTCCGAAAAACTACATTGAAATGAAACCGGCGGCCGCATA
[142 nt withheld, positions 2565-2706]
C
[98 nt withheld, positions 2708-2805]
AGTTTGTACTGGTGACGAAACTCAGTGTCTAGCTAGAGTGGC
[149 nt withheld, positions 2848-2996]
T
[41 nt withheld, positions 2998-3038]
T
[62 nt withheld, positions 3040-3101]
A
[35 nt withheld, positions 3103-3137]
CCTCCCTCAATCGGTTGAATGTCGCCCTTTTGTCTTTGGCGCTGGTAAACCATATGAA
[86 nt withheld, positions 3196-3281]
T
[54 nt withheld, positions 3283-3336]
CTAGCGCCGCCCTATACCTTGTCTGCCTCCCCGCGTTGCGTCGCGGTGCATGGAGCCGGGCCACCTCGAC
CTGAATGGAAGCCGGCGGCACCTCGCTAACGGATTCACCACTCCAAGAATTGGAGCCAATCAATTCTTGC
GGAGAACTGTGAATGCGCAAACCAACCCTTGGCAGAACATATCCATCGCGTCCGCCATCTCCAGCAGCCG
CACGCGGCGCATCTCGGGCAGCGTTGGGTCCTGGCCACGGGTGCGCATGATCGTGCTCCTGTCGTTGAGG
ACCCGGCTAGGCTGGCGGGGTTGCCTTACTGGTTAGCAGAATGAATCACCGATACGCGAGCGAACGTGAA
GCGACTGCTGCTGCAAAACGTCTGCGACCTGAGCAACAACATGAATGGTCTTCGGTTTCCGTGTTTCGTA
AAGTCTGGAAACGCGGAAGTCAGCGCCCTGCACCATTATGTTCCGGATCTGCATCGCAGGATGCTGCTGG
CTACCCTGTGGAACACCTACATCTGTATTAACGAAGCGCTGGCATTGACCCTGAGTGATTTTTCTCTGGT
CCCGCCGCATCCATACCGCCAGTTGTTTACCCTCACAACGTTCCAGTAACCGGGCATGTTCATCATCAGT
AACCCGTATCGTGAGCATCCTCTCTCGTTTCATCGGTATCATTACCCCCATGAACAGAAATCCCCCTTAC
ACGGAGGCATCAGTGACCAAACAGGAAAAAACCGCCCTTAACATGGCCCGCTTTATCAGAAGCCAGACAT
TAACGCTTCTGGAGAAACTCAACGAGCTGGACGCGGATGAACAGGCAGACATCTGTGAATCGCTTCACGA
CCACGCTGATGAGCTTTACCGCAGGATCCGCGAAATTGTAAGCGTTAATATTTTGTTAAAATTCGCGTTA
AATTTTTGTTAAATCAGCTCATTTTTTAACCAATAGGCCGAAATCGGCAAAATCCCTTATAAATCAAAAG
AATAGACCGAGATAGGGT
[37 nt withheld, positions 4335-4371]
AAAGAACGTGGACTCCAACGTCAAAGG
[49 nt withheld, positions 4399-4447]
T
[91 nt withheld, positions 4449-4539]
G
[124 nt withheld, positions 4541-4664]
CGCGGATCCTGCCTCGCGCGTTTCGGTGATGACGGTGAAAACCTCTGACACATGCAGCTCCCGGAGACGG
TCACAGCTTGTCTGTAAGCGGATGCCGGGAGCAGACAAGCCCGTCAGGGCGCGTCAGCGGGTGTTGGCGG
GTGTCGGGGCGCAGCCATGACCCAGTCACGTAGCGATAGCGGAGTGTATACTGGCTTAACTATGCGGCAT
CAGAGCAGATTGTACTGAGAGTGCACCATATGCGGTGTGAAATACCGCACAGATGCGTAAGGAGAAAATA
CCGCATCAGGCGCTCTTCCGCTTCCTCGCTCACTGACTCGCTGCGCTCGGTCGTTCGGCTGCGGCGAGCG
GTATCAGCTCACTCAAAGGCGGTAATACGGTTATCCACAGAATCAGGGGATAACGCAGGAAAGAACATGT
GAGCAAAAGGCCAGCAAAAGGCCAGGAACCGTAAAAAGGCCGCGTTGCTGGCGTTTTTCCATAGGCTCCG
CCCCCCTGACGAGCATCACAAAAATCGACGCTCAAGTCAGAGGTGGCGAAACCCGACAGGACTATAAAGA
TACCAGGGTTTCCCCCTGGAAGCTCCCTCGTGCGCTCTCCTGTTCCGACCCTGCCGCTTACCGGATACCT
GTCCGCCTTTCTCCCTTCGGGAAGCGTGGCGCTTTCTCATAGCTCACGCTGTAGGTATCTCAGTTCGGTG
TAGGTCGTTCGCTCCAAGCTGGGCTGTGTGCACGAACCCCCCGTTCAGCCCGACCGCTGCGCCTTATCCG
GTAACTATCGTCTTGAGTCCAACCCGGTAAGACACGACTTATCGCCACTGGCAGCAGCCACTGGTAACAG
GATTAGCAGAGCGAGGTATGTAGGCGGTGCTACAGAGTTCTTGAAGTGGTGGCCTAACTACGGCTACACT
AGAAGGACAGTATTTGGTATCTGCGCTCTGCTGAAGCCAGTTACCTTCGGAAAAAGAGTTGGTAGCTCTT
GATCCGGCAAACAAACCACCGCTGGTAGCGGTGGTTTTTTTGTTTGCAAGCAGCAGATTACGCGCAGAAA
AAAAGGATCTCAAGAAGATCCTTTGATCTTTTCTACGGGGTCTGACGCTCAGTGGAACGAAAACTCACGT
TAAGGGATTTTGGTCATGAGATTATCAAAAAGGATCTTCACCTAGATCCTTTTAAATTAAAAATGAAGTT
TTAAATCAATCTAAAGTATATATGAGTAAACTTGGTCTGACAGTTACCAATGCTTAATCAGTGAGGCACC
TATCTCAGCGATCTGTCTATTTCGTTCATCCATAGTTGCCTGACTCCCCGTCGTGTAGATAACTACGATA
CGGGAGGGCTTACCATCTGGCCCCAGTGCTGCAATGATACCGCGAGACCCACGCTCACCGGCTCCAGATT
TATCAGCAATAAACCAGCCAGCCGGAAGGGCCGAGCGCAGAAGTGGTCCTGCAACTTTATCCGCCTCCAT
CCAGTCTATTAATTGTTGCCGGGAAGCTAGAGTAAGTAGTTCGCCAGTTAATAGTTTGCGCAACGTTGTT
GCCATTGCTGCAGGCATCGTGGTGTCACGCTCGTCGTTTGGTATGGCTTCATTCAGCTCCGGTTCCCAAC
GATCAAGGCGAGTTACATGATCCCCCATATTGTGCAAAAAAGCGGTTAGCTCCTTCGGTCCTCCGATCGT
TGTCAGAAGTAAGTTGGCCGCAGTGTTATCACTCATGGTTATGGCAGCACTGCATAATTCTCTTACTGTC
ATGCCATCCGTAAGATGCTTTTCTGTGACTGGTGAGTACTCAACCAAGTCATTCTGAGAATAGTGTATGC
GGCGACCGAGTTGCTCTTGCCCGGCGTCAACACGGGATAATACCGCGCCACATAGCAGAACTTTAAAAGT
GCTCATCATTGGAAAACGTTCTTCGGGGCGAAAACTCTCAAGGATCTTACCGCTGTTGAGATCCAGTTCG
ATGTAACCCACTCGTGCACCCAACTGATCTTCAGCATCTTTTACTTTCACCAGCGTTTCTGGGTGAGCAA
AAACAGGAAGGCAAAATGCCGCAAAAAAGGGAATAAGGGCGACACGGAAATGTTGAATACTCATACTCTT
CCTTTTTCAATATTATTGAAGCATTTATCAGGGTTATTGTCTCATGAGCGGATACATATTTGAATGTATT
TAGAAAAATAAACAAATAGGGGTTCCGCGCACATTTCCCCGAAAAGTGCCACCTGACGTCTAAGAAACCA
TTATTATCATG
Features (pLannotate 1.2.2; 21 found; start..end, strand, type, name):
     57..134     +  promoter       lacIq promoter: lacI (mutant); In the lacIq allele, a single base change in the promoter boosts expression of the lacI gene about 10-fold.
    135..1217    +  CDS            lacI: lac repressor; lacI; The lac repressor binds to the lac operator to inhibit transcription in E. coli. This inhibition can be relieved by adding lactose or isopropyl-β-D-thiogalactopyranoside (IPTG).
   1230..1251    +  protein_bind   CAP binding site: CAP binding activates transcription in the presence of cAMP. E. coli catabolite activator protein
   1270..1287    +  promoter       tet promoter (fragment): E. coli promoter for tetracycline efflux protein gene
   1460..1488    +  promoter       tac promoter: strong E. coli promoter; hybrid between the trp and lac UV5 promoters
   1496..1512    +  protein_bind   lac operator: The lac repressor binds to the lac operator to inhibit transcription in E. coli. This inhibition can be relieved by adding lactose or isopropyl-β-D-thiogalactopyranoside (IPTG). lac repressor encoded by lacI
   1597..1614    +  CDS            6xHis: 6xHis affinity tag
   1630..2283    +  CDS            GST26_SCHJA: Experimental evidence at protein level: Swiss-Prot protein existence level 1. GST isoenzymes appear to play a central role in the parasite detoxification system. Other functions are also suspected including a role in increasing the solubility of haematin in the parasite gut. From Schistosoma japonicum (Blood fluke).
   2383..2553    +  CDS            GRAPL (fragment): GRAPL_HUMAN - Experimental evidence at protein level: Swiss-Prot protein existence level 1. From Homo sapiens (Human).
   2569..2616    +  terminator     fd terminator (sequence withheld): central terminator from bacteriophage fd (Otsuka and Kunisawa, 1982)
   2621..2833    +  CDS            M13 gene III (fragment) (sequence partly withheld): pIII; III; minor coat protein
   2848..3318    +  CDS            M13 gene III (fragment) (sequence partly withheld): pIII; III; minor coat protein
   3340..3410    +  CDS            TcR (fragment): tetracycline efflux protein; tet; confers resistance to tetracycline
   3652..4032    -  CDS            YPB1_ECOLX: Protein predicted: Swiss-Prot protein existence level 4. From Escherichia coli.
   4049..4200    +  CDS            rop (fragment): Rop protein, which maintains plasmids at low copy number; rop
   4236..4664    -  rep_origin     f1 ori (sequence partly withheld): f1 bacteriophage origin of replication; arrow indicates direction of (+) strand synthesis
   4673..4712    +  CDS            rop (fragment): Rop protein, which maintains plasmids at low copy number; rop
   4814..4954    +  misc_feature   bom: basis of mobility region from pBR322
   5140..5727    -  rep_origin     ori: high-copy-number ColE1/pMB1/pBR322/pUC origin of replication
   5901..6758    -  CDS            bla: BLAT_ECOLX - Experimental evidence at protein level: Swiss-Prot protein existence level 1. TEM-type are the most prevalent beta-lactamases in enterobacteria; they hydrolyze the beta-lactam bond in susceptible beta-lactam antibiotics, thus conferring resistance to penicillins and cephalosporins. TEM-3 and TEM-4 are capable of hydrolyzing cefotaxime and ceftazidime. TEM-5 is capable of hydrolyzing ceftazidime. TEM-6 is capable of hydrolyzing ceftazidime and aztreonam. TEM-8/CAZ-2, TEM- 16/CAZ-7 and TEM-24/CAZ-6 are markedly active against ceftazidime. IRT- 4 shows resistance to beta-lactamase in
   6759..6863    -  promoter       AmpR promoter: bla
