[The description below was written by a language model from this plasmid's Addgene catalogue record and pLannotate feature annotations shown in this document.]
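Description:
pHH0103_GRB2-1/2 is a bacterial expression plasmid of about 6.9 kb, built on the pHH0103 backbone, for producing and purifying an SH3 domain of human GRB2. The "1/2" label most likely marks the first of GRB2's two SH3 domains, though the record does not spell this out. The plasmid is maintained in E. coli through a ColE1/pBR322-type origin with the associated bom region. It is selected with ampicillin via the TEM beta-lactamase gene and its own promoter. The catalogue lists it as low copy, although the rop coding sequence is annotated only as fragments split by an f1 phage origin.

Expression is driven by the strong hybrid tac promoter followed by a lac operator. The plasmid also carries lacI under the up-mutated lacIq promoter, so transcription is tightly repressed until it is induced with IPTG. The annotated coding features run in order: a 6xHis tag, Schistosoma japonicum glutathione S-transferase, and then the roughly 224 bp human insert, cloned between SfiI and NotI sites. This layout is consistent with a His-GST–SH3 fusion that can be purified on either nickel or glutathione resin. The annotation software labels the insert as a fragment of GRAPL, a GRB2-related adaptor. This presumably reflects homology among these SH3 domains rather than a different insert, since the catalogue identifies the gene as GRB2.

Downstream of the insert lie an fd terminator, fragments of M13 gene III, and remnants of the tetracycline resistance gene and promoter. Together with the f1 origin, these suggest the backbone descends from a phagemid display vector, though the record does not say so. The associated work was a family-wide survey of human SH3 domain binding specificities, for which purified domains like this one were needed.
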