Addgene plasmid #91480: pHH0103_GRB2-1/2
Purpose: Protein expression and purification of human SH3 domain construct GRB2-1/2
Depositing lab: Sachdev Sidhu. Depositing organization: University of Toronto. Publication: Comprehensive Analysis of the Human SH3 Domain Family Reveals a Wide Variety of Non-canonical Specificities. Teyra J, Huang H, Jain S, Guan X, Dong A, Liu Y, Tempel W, Min J, Tong Y, Kim PM, Bader GD, Sidhu SS. Structure. 2017 Oct 3;25(10):1598-1610.e3. doi: 10.1016/j.str.2017.07.017. Epub 2017 Sep 7. PubMed 28890361.
Backbone
  Vector backbone: pHH0103
  Vector type: Bacterial Expression
Growth in bacteria
  Bacterial resistance: Ampicillin, 100 μg/mL
  Growth temperature: 37°C
  Growth strain: DH5alpha
  Copy number: Low Copy
Gene/Insert
  Gene/Insert name: GRB2-1/2
  Species: H. sapiens (human)
  Insert size (bp): 224
  Entrez Gene: GRB2 (a.k.a. ASH, EGFRBP-GRB2, Grb3-3, MST084, MSTP084, NCKAP2)
  Cloning method: Restriction Enzyme; 5′ cloning site Sfi1 (unknown if destroyed); 3′ cloning site Not1 (unknown if destroyed)
Terms and licenses: Academic/Nonprofit Terms; Industry Terms: Not Available to Industry
How to cite: pHH0103_GRB2-1/2 was a gift from Sachdev Sidhu (Addgene plasmid # 91480 ; http://n2t.net/addgene:91480 ; RRID:Addgene_91480)
