>Addgene plasmid #91480 | pHH0103_GRB2-1/2 | depositor partial sequence | sequence record 175968 | insert sequence
GGTACCGAATTCGGATCCGCGCGCTGATGGAAGCCATTGCCAAATATGATTTCAAAGCCACCGCCGATGA
TGAACTGTCTTTCAAACGTGGTGATATTCTGAAAGTCCTGAACGAAGAATGCGATCAGAACTGGTACAAA
GCCGAACTGAACGGTAAAGATGGTTTCATTCCGAAAAACTACATTGAAATGAAACCGGCGGCCGCTAGCT
AAGTCGACGAGCTC
